Addgene plasmid #171363: pFTK091
Purpose: Vector part (LVL1) from the Fungal Modular Cloning ToolKit.
Depositing lab: Arnold Driessen. Depositing organization: University of Groningen. Publication: Modular Synthetic Biology Toolkit for Filamentous Fungi. Mozsik L, Pohl C, Meyer V, Bovenberg RAL, Nygard Y, Driessen AJM. ACS Synth Biol. 2021 Nov 2. doi: 10.1021/acssynbio.1c00260. PubMed 34726388.
Backbone
  Vector backbone: pICH47732
  Vector type: Bacterial Expression, Yeast Expression, Synthetic Biology
Growth in bacteria
  Bacterial resistance: Ampicillin, 100 μg/mL
  Growth temperature: 37°C
  Growth strain: DH5alpha
  Copy number: High Copy
Gene/Insert
  Gene/Insert name: 5'flanking region - pks17 Pc21g16000 (conidial pigment biosynthesis) P. rubens
  Species: Penicillium, Aspergillus, or other fungal sources
  Mutation: n/a
  Cloning method: Restriction Enzyme; 5′ cloning site Unknown (unknown if destroyed)
Terms and licenses: Academic/Nonprofit Terms; Industry Terms: Not Available to Industry
How to cite: pFTK091 was a gift from Arnold Driessen (Addgene plasmid # 171363 ; http://n2t.net/addgene:171363 ; RRID:Addgene_171363)
