[The description below was written by a language model from this plasmid's Addgene catalogue record and pLannotate feature annotations shown in this document.]
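Description:
pFTK091 is a level 1 (LVL1) vector part from the Fungal Modular Cloning ToolKit, a Golden Gate/MoClo-style system for assembling genetic constructs for filamentous fungi. It is built on the pICH47732 backbone, a MoClo level 1 acceptor, and is catalogued as a bacterial expression, yeast expression and synthetic biology vector. The 5,030 nt plasmid is maintained in E. coli at high copy through a ColE1/pUC-type origin and is selected with ampicillin via the β-lactamase gene and its native bla promoter. The backbone also carries binary-vector elements inherited from its plant MoClo ancestry: the broad-host-range incP oriV origin with its trfA replication initiator gene, a short TetR remnant, and left and right nopaline-type T-DNA border repeats. The borders bracket the region of the circular sequence where the insert sits.

The payload is the 5' flanking region of pks17 (Pc21g16000) from Penicillium rubens, a polyketide synthase gene involved in conidial pigment biosynthesis. The automated annotation does not detect this segment. By elimination it lies in the unannotated stretch between the left and right borders, spanning the sequence origin. No promoter, reporter or fungal selection marker is annotated, consistent with the insert being a non-expressed homology arm rather than a transcription unit.

In a modular toolkit, such a part would typically be combined with a matching 3' flank and intervening cassettes in a higher-level assembly, directing homologous integration at the pks17 locus. Disrupting a pigment gene can give a visible spore-colour change. However, the record states only that this is an LVL1 vector part, and the cloning sites are not recorded.
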