Features (pLannotate 1.2.2; 8 found; start..end, strand, type, name):
    733..757     +  misc_feature   RB T-DNA repeat: right border repeat from nopaline C58 T-DNA
    869..889     -  CDS            TetR (fragment): tetracycline resistance regulatory protein; tetR
    916..2061    -  CDS            trfA: TRFA_ECOLX - Experimental evidence at protein level: Swiss-Prot protein existence level 1. Also involved in plasmid copy number control, promoting intermolecular coupling of protein bound iterons at oriV, which inhibits replication initiation. From Escherichia coli.
   2397..2985    -  rep_origin     ori: high-copy-number ColE1/pMB1/pBR322/pUC origin of replication
   3156..4016    -  CDS            AmpR: β-lactamase; bla; confers resistance to ampicillin, carbenicillin, and related antibiotics
   4017..4121    -  promoter       AmpR promoter: bla
   4208..4839    -  rep_origin     oriV: incP origin of replication
   4931..4955    +  misc_feature   LB T-DNA repeat: left border repeat from nopaline C58 T-DNA
>Addgene plasmid #171363 | pFTK091 | addgene full sequence | sequence record 345499 | Addgene NGS Result
TCTGTGAAGACAATGCCGAATTCGGATCCGGAGTCTCTTGTCTATGATCCCACTATCTCATGACAGGCTC
TCCACGGATAGCTCGGCTCACTGCCCATCTTAATACTTGATTTCTGCAGTCATTGCTTGTTTTATCCGCA
AACAGCACACACGCATCCTGGAACTATCATCGGTTTGCCGGCAGCTTTAGTAACTCGGACCCATAATCTA
GGGTCCAATCGGGTTATCCAAGGAACCAAGCTTTTAGTTCGGTCCAGCCCATCTCCACTTAGGCTCTGTA
AGGCAGACATACTGAACTCTGGGAGTCATGGAATCTACTGCAGTAACGGTACCATTGTTCAGTTTTGGGG
TACACATCAGTACGAGAAATACGAGATCTATAGACTTCACTGATTACTGGAGAATAAGTCGCGGGAACAT
ACATTCCCAAAGGTTTCAGCTGGGTTACCATACCATATAACCCTGATTCCCAAGAAAAAGAACCTGGAAC
TAAAACTCTTCCATTTCCTGCTTAGATACTTCTAAGAAAATTGGAAGGAAGTCATTAACTTGCTACCGAC
CCACTTCAGGGAAAATACTCCCGTCACATCCTTTATAAAGTAAGATATCCGTCAATTTGCGCCGGGCGTA
AACTTTCCTTCTTTCTCCATATACGCCTGAAACCAATAATTCGCCACTGGGGAGACTCGCTGCAATTGTC
TTCTGCACGAAGTGGTTTAAACTATCAGTGTTTGACAGGATATATTGGCGGGTAAACCTAAGAGAAAAGA
GCGTTTATTAGAATAATCGGATATTTAAAAGGGCGTGAAAAGGTTTATCCGTTCGTCCATTTGTATGTGC
ATGCCAACCACAGGGTTCCCCAGATCAGGCGCTGGCTGCTGAACCCCCAGCCGGAACTGACCCCACAAGG
CCCTAGCGTTTGCAATGCACCAGGTCATCATTGACCCAGGCGTGTTCCACCAGGCCGCTGCCTCGCAACT
CTTCGCAGGCTTCGCCGACCTGCTCGCGCCACTTCTTCACGCGGGTGGAATCCGATCCGCACATGAGGCG
GAAGGTTTCCAGCTTGAGCGGGTACGGCTCCCGGTGCGAGCTGAAATAGTCGAACATCCGTCGGGCCGTC
GGCGACAGCTTGCGGTACTTCTCCCATATGAATTTCGTGTAGTGGTCGCCAGCAAACAGCACGACGATTT
CCTCGTCGATCAGGACCTGGCAACGGGACGTTTTCTTGCCACGGTCCAGGACGCGGAAGCGGTGCAGCAG
CGACACCGATTCCAGGTGCCCAACGCGGTCGGACGTGAAGCCCATCGCCGTCGCCTGTAGGCGCGACAGG
CATTCCTCGGCCTTCGTGTAATACCGGCCATTGATCGACCAGCCCAGGTCCTGGCAAAGCTCGTAGAACG
TGAAGGTGATCGGCTCGCCGATAGGGGTGCGCTTCGCGTACTCCAACACCTGCTGCCACACCAGTTCGTC
ATCGTCGGCCCGCAGCTCGACGCCGGTGTAGGTGATCTTCACGTCCTTGTTGACGTGGAAAATGACCTTG
TTTTGCAGCGCCTCGCGCGGGATTTTCTTGTTGCGCGTGGTGAACAGGGCAGAGCGGGCCGTGTCGTTTG
GCATCGCTCGCATCGTGTCCGGCCACGGCGCAATATCGAACAAGGAAAGCTGCATTTCCTTGATCTGCTG
CTTCGTGTGTTTCAGCAACGCGGCCTGCTTGGCCTCGCTGACCTGTTTTGCCAGGTCCTCGCCGGCGGTT
TTTCGCTTCTTGGTCGTCATAGTTCCTCGCGTGTCGATGGTCATCGACTTCGCCAAACCTGCCGCCTCCT
GTTCAAGACGACGCGAACGCTCCACGGCGGCCGATGGCGCGGGCAGGGCAGGGGGAGCCAGTTGCACGCT
GTCGCGCTCGATCTTGGCCGTAGCTTGCTGGACCATCGAGCCGACGGACTGGAAGGTTTCGCGGGGCGCA
CGCATGACGGTGCGGCTTGCGATGGTTTCGGCATCCTCGGCGGAAAACCCCGCGTCGATCAGTTCTTGCC
TGTATGCCTTCCGGTCAAACGTCCGATTCATTCACCCTCCTTGCGGGATTGCCCCGACTCACGCCGGGGC
AATGTGCCCTTATTCCTGATTTGACCCGCCTGGTGCCTTGGTGTCCAGATAATCCACCTTATCGGCAATG
AAGTCGGTCCCGTAGACCGTCTGGCCGTCCTTCTCGTACTTGGTATTCCGAATCTTGCCCTGCACGAATA
CCAGCGACCCCTTGCCCAAATACTTGCCGTGGGCCTCGGCCTGAGAGCCAAAACACTTGATGCGGAAGAA
GTCGGTGCGCTCCTGCTTGTCGCCGGCATCGTTGCGCCACATCTAGGATCTGCCAGGAACCGTAAAAAGG
CCGCGTTGCTGGCGTTTTTCCATAGGCTCCGCCCCCCTGACGAGCATCACAAAAATCGACGCTCAAGTCA
GAGGTGGCGAAACCCGACAGGACTATAAAGATACCAGGCGTTTCCCCCTGGAAGCTCCCTCGTGCGCTCT
CCTGTTCCGACCCTGCCGCTTACCGGATACCTGTCCGCCTTTCTCCCTTCGGGAAGCGTGGCGCTTTCTC
ATAGCTCACGCTGTAGGTATCTCAGTTCGGTGTAGGTCGTTCGCTCCAAGCTGGGCTGTGTGCACGAACC
CCCCGTTCAGCCCGACCGCTGCGCCTTATCCGGTAACTATCGTCTTGAGTCCAACCCGGTAAGACACGAC
TTATCGCCACTGGCAGCAGCCACTGGTAACAGGATTAGCAGAGCGAGGTATGTAGGCGGTGCTACAGAGT
TCTTGAAGTGGTGGCCTAACTACGGCTACACTAGAAGAACAGTATTTGGTATCTGCGCTCTGCTGAAGCC
AGTTACCTTCGGAAAAAGAGTTGGTAGCTCTTGATCCGGCAAACAAACCACCGCTGGTAGCGGTGGTTTT
TTTGTTTGCAAGCAGCAGATTACGCGCAGAAAAAAAGGATCTCAAGAAGATCCTTTGATCTTTTCTACGG
GGTCTGACGCTCAGTGGAACGAAAACTCACGTTAAGGGATTTTGGTCATGAGATTATCAAAAAGGATCTT
CACCTAGATCCTTTTAAATTAAAAATGAAGTTTTAAATCAATCTAAAGTATATATGAGTAAACTTGGTCT
GACAGTTACCAATGCTTAATCAGTGAGGCACCTATCTCAGCGATCTGTCTATTTCGTTCATCCATAGTTG
CCTGACTCCCCGTCGTGTAGATAACTACGATACGGGAGGGCTTACCATCTGGCCCCAGTGCTGCAATGAT
ACCGCGAGAACCACGCTCACCGGCTCCAGATTTATCAGCAATAAACCAGCCAGCCGGAAGGGCCGAGCGC
AGAAGTGGTCCTGCAACTTTATCCGCCTCCATCCAGTCTATTAATTGTTGCCGGGAAGCTAGAGTAAGTA
GTTCGCCAGTTAATAGTTTGCGCAACGTTGTTGCCATTGCTACAGGCATCGTGGTGTCACGCTCGTCGTT
TGGTATGGCTTCATTCAGCTCCGGTTCCCAACGATCAAGGCGAGTTACATGATCCCCCATGTTGTGCAAA
AAAGCGGTTAGCTCCTTCGGTCCTCCGATCGTTGTCAGAAGTAAGTTGGCCGCAGTGTTATCACTCATGG
TTATGGCAGCACTGCATAATTCTCTTACTGTCATGCCATCCGTAAGATGCTTTTCTGTGACTGGTGAGTA
CTCAACCAAGTCATTCTGAGAATAGTGTATGCGGCGACCGAGTTGCTCTTGCCCGGCGTCAATACGGGAT
AATACCGCGCCACATAGCAGAACTTTAAAAGTGCTCATCATTGGAAAACGTTCTTCGGGGCGAAAACTCT
CAAGGATCTTACCGCTGTTGAGATCCAGTTCGATGTAACCCACTCGTGCACCCAACTGATCTTCAGCATC
TTTTACTTTCACCAGCGTTTCTGGGTGAGCAAAAACAGGAAGGCAAAATGCCGCAAAAAAGGGAATAAGG
GCGACACGGAAATGTTGAATACTCATACTCTTCCTTTTTCAATATTATTGAAGCATTTATCAAGGTTATT
GTCTCATGAGCGGATACATATTTGAATGTATTTAGAAAAATAAACAAATAGGGGTTCCGCGCACGAATTG
GCCAGCGCTGCCATTTTTGGGGTGAGGCCGTTCGCGGCCGAGGGGCGCAGCCCCTGGGGGGATGGGAGGC
CCGCGTTAGCGGGCCGGGAGGGTTCGAGAAGGGGGGGCACCCCCCTTCGGCGTGCGCGGTCACGCGCACA
GGGCGCAGCCCTGGTTAAAAACAAGGTTTATAAATATTGGTTTAAAAGCAGGTTAAAAGACAGGTTAGCG
GTGGCCGAAAAACGGGCGGAAACCCTTGCAAATGCTGGATTTTCTGCCTGTGGACAGCCCCTCAAATGTC
AATAGGTGCGCCCCTCATCTGTCAGCACTCTGCCCCTCAAGTGTCAAGGATCGCGCCCCTCATCTGTCAG
TAGTCGCGCCCCTCAAGTGTCAATACCGCAGGGCACTTATCCCCAGGCTTGTCCACATCATCTGTGGGAA
ACTCGCGTAAAATCAGGCGTTTTCGCCGATTTGCGAGGCTGGCCAGCTCCACGTCGCCGGCCGAAATCGA
GCCTGCCCCTCATCTGTCAACGCCGCGCCGGGTGAGTCGGCCCCTCAAGTGTCAACGTCCGCCCCTCATC
TGTCAGTGAGGGCCAAGTTTTCCGCGAGGTATCCACAACGCCGGCGGCCGCGGTGTCTCGCACACGGCTT
CGACGGCGTTTCTGGCGCGTTTGCAGGGCCATAGACGGCCGCCAGCCCAGCGGCGAGGGCAACCAGCCCG
GTGAGCGTCGCAAAGGAGATCCTGATCTGACTGATGGGCTGCCTGTATCGAGTGGTGATTTTGTGCCGAG
CTGCCGGTCGGGGAGCTGTTGGCTGGCTGGTGGCAGGATATATTGTGGTGTAAACAAATTGACGCTTAGA
CAACTTAATAACACATTGCGGACGTTTTTAATGTACTGGGGTGGATGCAGTGGGCCCCAC
